Addgene plasmid #119293: PME-1 S156A (inakt.mut) pcDNA-StrepIII
Purpose: Mammalian overexpression of StrepII-tagged full length PPME1 with mutation in the methylesterase active center
Depositing lab: Jukka Westermarck. Depositing organization: University of Turku.
Backbone
  Vector backbone: pcDNA3.1
  Vector type: Mammalian Expression
Growth in bacteria
  Bacterial resistance: Ampicillin, 100 μg/mL
  Growth temperature: 37°C
  Growth strain: DH5alpha
  Copy number: High Copy
Gene/Insert
  Gene/Insert name: PPME1
  Species: H. sapiens (human)
  Mutation: S156A
  Entrez Gene: PPME1 (a.k.a. PME-1)
  Cloning method: Restriction Enzyme; 5′ cloning site Unknown (unknown if destroyed); 3′ cloning site Unknown (unknown if destroyed)
Terms and licenses: Academic/Nonprofit Terms; Industry Terms: Not Available to Industry
How to cite: PME-1 S156A (inakt.mut) pcDNA-StrepIII was a gift from Jukka Westermarck (Addgene plasmid # 119293 ; http://n2t.net/addgene:119293 ; RRID:Addgene_119293)
