[The description below was written by a language model from this plasmid's Addgene catalogue record and pLannotate feature annotations shown in this document.]
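Description:
PME-1 S156A (inakt.mut) pcDNA-StrepIII is a mammalian expression plasmid built on the pcDNA3.1 backbone for overexpressing a catalytically inactive form of human PPME1 (PME-1), the methylesterase that removes the carboxymethyl group from the catalytic subunit of protein phosphatase 2A. It is maintained in E. coli at high copy through a ColE1/pUC-type origin with ampicillin selection from the bla gene. An f1 origin is also present, which allows single-stranded DNA production. For selection in mammalian cells, an SV40 early promoter drives a neomycin phosphotransferase gene followed by an SV40 polyadenylation signal, which would support G418 selection of stable transfectants. The short ble, lacI, bom and HIV-1 LTR matches in the annotation are small fragments and appear to be backbone remnants or chance similarities rather than functional elements.

The expression cassette uses the CMV immediate early enhancer and promoter to transcribe the full-length PPME1 coding sequence, terminated by the bovine growth hormone polyadenylation signal. A T7 promoter lies between the CMV promoter and the insert and can serve for in vitro transcription or as a sequencing priming site. The insert carries the S156A substitution, replacing a serine in the methylesterase active centre and thereby abolishing enzymatic activity according to the record. Immediately downstream of the coding sequence the annotation detects two Strep-Tag II segments, consistent with a C-terminal tandem Strep tag that binds Strep-Tactin for affinity purification, pull-down or detection. The restriction sites used for cloning are not recorded. The construct is suited to serving as an inactive-enzyme control alongside wild-type PME-1 and to isolating PME-1-associated complexes from transfected mammalian cells.
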