Features (pLannotate 1.2.2; 22 found; start..end, strand, type, name):
      1..380     +  enhancer       CMV enhancer: human cytomegalovirus immediate early enhancer
    381..584     +  promoter       CMV promoter: human cytomegalovirus (CMV) immediate early promoter
    580..613     +  LTR            5' LTR (truncated) (fragment): truncated 5' long terminal repeat (LTR) from HIV-1
    629..647     +  promoter       T7 promoter: promoter for bacteriophage T7 RNA polymerase
    693..1850    +  CDS            PPME1: PPME1_HUMAN - Also known as PME1. Experimental evidence at protein level: Swiss-Prot protein existence level 1. Demethylates proteins that have been reversibly carboxymethylated. Demethylates PPP2CB (in vitro) and PPP2CA. Binding to PPP2CA displaces the manganese ion and inactivates the enzyme. From Homo sapiens (Human).
   1863..1882    +  CDS            Strep-Tag II (fragment): peptide that binds Strep-Tactin®, an engineered form of streptavidin
   1923..1945    +  CDS            Strep-Tag II (fragment): peptide that binds Strep-Tactin®, an engineered form of streptavidin
   1988..2212    +  polyA_signal   bGH poly(A) signal: bovine growth hormone polyadenylation signal
   2216..2237    +  promoter       SV40 promoter (fragment): SV40 enhancer and early promoter
   2258..2686    +  rep_origin     f1 ori (sequence partly withheld): f1 bacteriophage origin of replication; arrow indicates direction of (+) strand synthesis
   2700..3029    +  promoter       SV40 promoter: SV40 enhancer and early promoter
   3096..3887    +  CDS            neo: KKA2_KLEPN - Also known as kan, nptII. Experimental evidence at protein level: Swiss-Prot protein existence level 1. Resistance to kanamycin, neomycin, paromomycin, ribostamycin, butirosin and gentamicin B. From Klebsiella pneumoniae.
   3911..4069    +  CDS            ble (fragment): BLE_KLEPN - Experimental evidence at protein level: Swiss-Prot protein existence level 1. Binding protein with a strong affinity to the bleomycin family of antibiotics. Binds to CL990; an antimitotic-antibiotic compound. From Klebsiella pneumoniae.
   4064..4185    +  polyA_signal   SV40 poly(A) signal: SV40 polyadenylation signal
   4258..4274    -  protein_bind   lac operator: The lac repressor binds to the lac operator to inhibit transcription in E. coli. This inhibition can be relieved by adding lactose or isopropyl-β-D-thiogalactopyranoside (IPTG). lac repressor encoded by lacI
   4282..4312    -  promoter       lac promoter: promoter for the E. coli lac operon
   4327..4348    -  protein_bind   CAP binding site: CAP binding activates transcription in the presence of cAMP. E. coli catabolite activator protein
   4361..4453    -  CDS            lacI (fragment): lac repressor; lacI; The lac repressor binds to the lac operator to inhibit transcription in E. coli. This inhibition can be relieved by adding lactose or isopropyl-β-D-thiogalactopyranoside (IPTG).
   4636..5224    -  rep_origin     ori: high-copy-number ColE1/pMB1/pBR322/pUC origin of replication
   5395..6255    -  CDS            AmpR: β-lactamase; bla; confers resistance to ampicillin, carbenicillin, and related antibiotics
   6256..6360    -  promoter       AmpR promoter: bla
   6419..6471    -  misc_feature   bom (fragment): basis of mobility region from pBR322
>Addgene plasmid #119293 | PME-1 S156A (inakt.mut) pcDNA-StrepIII | addgene full sequence | sequence record 232194 | Addgene NGS Result
GACATTGATTATTGACTAGTTATTAATAGTAATCAATTACGGGGTCATTAGTTCATAGCCCATATATGGA
GTTCCGCGTTACATAACTTACGGTAAATGGCCCGCCTGGCTGACCGCCCAACGACCCCCGCCCATTGACG
TCAATAATGACGTATGTTCCCATAGTAACGCCAATAGGGACTTTCCATTGACGTCAATGGGTGGAGTATT
TACGGTAAACTGCCCACTTGGCAGTACATCAAGTGTATCATATGCCAAGTACGCCCCCTATTGACGTCAA
TGACGGTAAATGGCCCGCCTGGCATTATGCCCAGTACATGACCTTATGGGACTTTCCTACTTGGCAGTAC
ATCTACGTATTAGTCATCGCTATTACCATGGTGATGCGGTTTTGGCAGTACATCAATGGGCGTGGATAGC
GGTTTGACTCACGGGGATTTCCAAGTCTCCACCCCATTGACGTCAATGGGAGTTTGTTTTGGCACCAAAA
TCAACGGGACTTTCCAAAATGTCGTAACAACTCCGCCCCATTGACGCAAATGGGCGGTAGGCGTGTACGG
TGGGAGGTCTATATAAGCAGAGCTCTCTGGCTAACTAGAGAACCCACTGCTTACTGGCTTATCGAAATTA
ATACGACTCACTATAGGGAGACCCAAGCTGGCTAGCGTTTAAACGGGCCCTCTAGACTCGAGATGTCGGC
CCTCGAAAAGAGCATGCACCTCGGCCGCCTTCCCTCTCGCCCACCTCTACCCGGCAGCGGGGGCAGTCAG
AGCGGAGCCAAGATGCGAATGGGCCCTGGAAGAAAGCGGGACTTTTCCCCTGTTCCTTGGAGTCAGTATT
TTGAGTCCATGGAAGATGTAGAAGTAGAGAATGAAACTGGCAAGGATACTTTTCGAGTCTACAAGAGTGG
TTCAGAGGGTCCAGTCCTGCTCCTTCTGCATGGAGGAGGTCATTCTGCCCTTTCTTGGGCTGTGTTCACG
GCAGCGATTATTAGTAGAGTTCAGTGTAGGATTGTAGCTTTGGATCTGCGAAGTCATGGTGAAACAAAGG
TCAAGAATCCTGAAGATCTGTCTGCAGAAACAATGGCAAAAGACGTTGGCAATGTGGTTGAAGCCATGTA
TGGGGACCTTCCTCCTCCAATTATGCTGATTGGACATGCCATGGGTGGTGCTATTGCAGTCCACACAGCA
TCATCCAACCTGGTACCAAGCCTCTTGGGTCTGTGCATGATTGATGTTGTAGAAGGTACAGCTATGGATG
CACTTAATAGCATGCAGAATTTCTTACGGGGTCGTCCTAAAACCTTCAAGTCTCTGGAGAATGCTATTGA
ATGGAGTGTGAAGAGTGGCCAGATTCGAAATCTGGAGTCTGCCCGTGTCTCAATGGTTGGCCAAGTCAAA
CAGTGTGAAGGAATTACAAGTCCAGAAGGCTCAAAATCTATAGTGGAAGGAATCATAGAGGAAGAAGAAG
AAGATGAGGAAGGAAGTGAGTCTATAAGCAAGAGGAAAAAGGAAGATGACATGGAGACCAAGAAAGACCA
TCCATACACCTGGAGAATTGAACTGGCAAAAACAGAAAAATACTGGGACGGCTGGTTCCGAGGCTTATCC
AATCTCTTTCTTAGTTGTCCCATTCCTAAATTGCTGCTCTTGGCTGGTGTTGATAGATTGGATAAAGATC
TGACCATTGGCCAGATGCAAGGGAAGTTCCAGATGCAGGTCCTACCCCAGTGTGGCCATGCAGTCCATGA
GGATGCCCCTGACAAGGTAGCTGAAGCTGTTGCCACTTTCCTGATCCGGCACAGGTTTGCAGAACCCATC
GGTGGATTCCAGTGTGTGTTTCCTGGCTGTGGATCCGCTAGCTGGAGCCACCCGCAGTTCGAGAAAGGTG
GAGGTTCCGGAGGTGGATCGGGAGGTGGATCGTGGAGCCACCCGCAGTTCGAAAAAGGCGCCTAAAAGCT
TAAGTTTAAACCGCTGATCAGCCTCGACTGTGCCTTCTAGTTGCCAGCCATCTGTTGTTTGCCCCTCCCC
CGTGCCTTCCTTGACCCTGGAAGGTGCCACTCCCACTGTCCTTTCCTAATAAAATGAGGAAATTGCATCG
CATTGTCTGAGTAGGTGTCATTCTATTCTGGGGGGTGGGGTGGGGCAGGACAGCAAGGGGGAGGATTGGG
AAGACAATAGCAGGCATGCTGGGGATGCGGTGGGCTCTATGGCTTCTGAGGCGGAAAGAACCAGCTGGGG
CTCTAGGGGGTATCCCC
[124 nt withheld, positions 2258-2381]
C
[91 nt withheld, positions 2383-2473]
A
[49 nt withheld, positions 2475-2523]
CCTTTGACGTTGGAGTCCACGTTCTTT
[37 nt withheld, positions 2551-2587]
ACCCTATCTCGGTCTATTCTTTTGATTTATAAGGGATTTTGCCGATTTCGGCCTATTGGTTAAAAAATGA
GCTGATTTAACAAAAATTTAACGCGAATTAATTCTGTGGAATGTGTGTCAGTTAGGGTGTGGAAAGTCCC
CAGGCTCCCCAGCAGGCAGAAGTATGCAAAGCATGCATCTCAATTAGTCAGCAACCAGGTGTGGAAAGTC
CCCAGGCTCCCCAGCAGGCAGAAGTATGCAAAGCATGCATCTCAATTAGTCAGCAACCATAGTCCCGCCC
CTAACTCCGCCCATCCCGCCCCTAACTCCGCCCAGTTCCGCCCATTCTCCGCCCCATGGCTGACTAATTT
TTTTTATTTATGCAGAGGCCGAGGCCGCCTCTGCCTCTGAGCTATTCCAGAAGTAGTGAGGAGGCTTTTT
TGGAGGCCTAGGCTTTTGCAAAAAGCTCCCGGGAGCTTGTATATCCATTTTCGGATCTGATCAAGAGACA
GGATGAGGATCGTTTCGCATGATTGAACAAGATGGATTGCACGCAGGTTCTCCGGCCGCTTGGGTGGAGA
GGCTATTCGGCTATGACTGGGCACAACAGACAATCGGCTGCTCTGATGCCGCCGTGTTCCGGCTGTCAGC
GCAGGGGCGCCCGGTTCTTTTTGTCAAGACCGACCTGTCCGGTGCCCTGAATGAACTGCAGGACGAGGCA
GCGCGGCTATCGTGGCTGGCCACGACGGGCGTTCCTTGCGCAGCTGTGCTCGACGTTGTCACTGAAGCGG
GAAGGGACTGGCTGCTATTGGGCGAAGTGCCGGGGCAGGATCTCCTGTCATCTCACCTTGCTCCTGCCGA
GAAAGTATCCATCATGGCTGATGCAATGCGGCGGCTGCATACGCTTGATCCGGCTACCTGCCCATTCGAC
CACCAAGCGAAACATCGCATCGAGCGAGCACGTACTCGGATGGAAGCCGGTCTTGTCGATCAGGATGATC
TGGACGAAGAGCATCAGGGGCTCGCGCCAGCCGAACTGTTCGCCAGGCTCAAGGCGCGCATGCCCGACGG
CGAGGATCTCGTCGTGACCCATGGCGATGCCTGCTTGCCGAATATCATGGTGGAAAATGGCCGCTTTTCT
GGATTCATCGACTGTGGCCGGCTGGGTGTGGCGGACCGCTATCAGGACATAGCGTTGGCTACCCGTGATA
TTGCTGAAGAGCTTGGCGGCGAATGGGCTGACCGCTTCCTCGTGCTTTACGGTATCGCCGCTCCCGATTC
GCAGCGCATCGCCTTCTATCGCCTTCTTGACGAGTTCTTCTGAGCGGGACTCTGGGGTTCGAAATGACCG
ACCAAGCGACGCCCAACCTGCCATCACGAGATTTCGATTCCACCGCCGCCTTCTATGAAAGGTTGGGCTT
CGGAATCGTTTTCCGGGACGCCGGCTGGATGATCCTCCAGCGCGGGGATCTCATGCTGGAGTTCTTCGCC
CACCCCAACTTGTTTATTGCAGCTTATAATGGTTACAAATAAAGCAATAGCATCACAAATTTCACAAATA
AAGCATTTTTTTCACTGCATTCTAGTTGTGGTTTGTCCAAACTCATCAATGTATCTTATCATGTCTGTAT
ACCGTCGACCTCTAGCTAGAGCTTGGCGTAATCATGGTCATAGCTGTTTCCTGTGTGAAATTGTTATCCG
CTCACAATTCCACACAACATACGAGCCGGAAGCATAAAGTGTAAAGCCTGGGGTGCCTAATGAGTGAGCT
AACTCACATTAATTGCGTTGCGCTCACTGCCCGCTTTCCAGTCGGGAAACCTGTCGTGCCAGCTGCATTA
ATGAATCGGCCAACGCGCGGGGAGAGGCGGTTTGCGTATTGGGCGCTCTTCCGCTTCCTCGCTCACTGAC
TCGCTGCGCTCGGTCGTTCGGCTGCGGCGAGCGGTATCAGCTCACTCAAAGGCGGTAATACGGTTATCCA
CAGAATCAGGGGATAACGCAGGAAAGAACATGTGAGCAAAAGGCCAGCAAAAGGCCAGGAACCGTAAAAA
GGCCGCGTTGCTGGCGTTTTTCCATAGGCTCCGCCCCCCTGACGAGCATCACAAAAATCGACGCTCAAGT
CAGAGGTGGCGAAACCCGACAGGACTATAAAGATACCAGGCGTTTCCCCCTGGAAGCTCCCTCGTGCGCT
CTCCTGTTCCGACCCTGCCGCTTACCGGATACCTGTCCGCCTTTCTCCCTTCGGGAAGCGTGGCGCTTTC
TCATAGCTCACGCTGTAGGTATCTCAGTTCGGTGTAGGTCGTTCGCTCCAAGCTGGGCTGTGTGCACGAA
CCCCCCGTTCAGCCCGACCGCTGCGCCTTATCCGGTAACTATCGTCTTGAGTCCAACCCGGTAAGACACG
ACTTATCGCCACTGGCAGCAGCCACTGGTAACAGGATTAGCAGAGCGAGGTATGTAGGCGGTGCTACAGA
GTTCTTGAAGTGGTGGCCTAACTACGGCTACACTAGAAGAACAGTATTTGGTATCTGCGCTCTGCTGAAG
CCAGTTACCTTCGGAAAAAGAGTTGGTAGCTCTTGATCCGGCAAACAAACCACCGCTGGTAGCGGTGGTT
TTTTTGTTTGCAAGCAGCAGATTACGCGCAGAAAAAAAGGATCTCAAGAAGATCCTTTGATCTTTTCTAC
GGGGTCTGACGCTCAGTGGAACGAAAACTCACGTTAAGGGATTTTGGTCATGAGATTATCAAAAAGGATC
TTCACCTAGATCCTTTTAAATTAAAAATGAAGTTTTAAATCAATCTAAAGTATATATGAGTAAACTTGGT
CTGACAGTTACCAATGCTTAATCAGTGAGGCACCTATCTCAGCGATCTGTCTATTTCGTTCATCCATAGT
TGCCTGACTCCCCGTCGTGTAGATAACTACGATACGGGAGGGCTTACCATCTGGCCCCAGTGCTGCAATG
ATACCGCGAGACCCACGCTCACCGGCTCCAGATTTATCAGCAATAAACCAGCCAGCCGGAAGGGCCGAGC
GCAGAAGTGGTCCTGCAACTTTATCCGCCTCCATCCAGTCTATTAATTGTTGCCGGGAAGCTAGAGTAAG
TAGTTCGCCAGTTAATAGTTTGCGCAACGTTGTTGCCATTGCTACAGGCATCGTGGTGTCACGCTCGTCG
TTTGGTATGGCTTCATTCAGCTCCGGTTCCCAACGATCAAGGCGAGTTACATGATCCCCCATGTTGTGCA
AAAAAGCGGTTAGCTCCTTCGGTCCTCCGATCGTTGTCAGAAGTAAGTTGGCCGCAGTGTTATCACTCAT
GGTTATGGCAGCACTGCATAATTCTCTTACTGTCATGCCATCCGTAAGATGCTTTTCTGTGACTGGTGAG
TACTCAACCAAGTCATTCTGAGAATAGTGTATGCGGCGACCGAGTTGCTCTTGCCCGGCGTCAATACGGG
ATAATACCGCGCCACATAGCAGAACTTTAAAAGTGCTCATCATTGGAAAACGTTCTTCGGGGCGAAAACT
CTCAAGGATCTTACCGCTGTTGAGATCCAGTTCGATGTAACCCACTCGTGCACCCAACTGATCTTCAGCA
TCTTTTACTTTCACCAGCGTTTCTGGGTGAGCAAAAACAGGAAGGCAAAATGCCGCAAAAAAGGGAATAA
GGGCGACACGGAAATGTTGAATACTCATACTCTTCCTTTTTCAATATTATTGAAGCATTTATCAGGGTTA
TTGTCTCATGAGCGGATACATATTTGAATGTATTTAGAAAAATAAACAAATAGGGGTTCCGCGCACATTT
CCCCGAAAAGTGCCACCTGACGTCGACGGATCGGGAGATCTCCCGATCCCCTATGGTGCACTCTCAGTAC
AATCTGCTCTGATGCCGCATAGTTAAGCCAGTATCTGCTCCCTGCTTGTGTGTTGGAGGTCGCTGAGTAG
TGCGCGAGCAAAATTTAAGCTACAACAAGGCAAGGCTTGACCGACAATTGCATGAAGAATCTGCTTAGGG
TTAGGCGTTTTGCGCTGCTTCGCGATGTACGGGCCAGATATACGCGTT
